Addgene plasmid #11867: C-Ag20(8)
Depositing lab: Martin Smith. Depositing organization: University of California, Irvine. Publication: The COOH-terminal domain of agrin signals via a synaptic receptor in central nervous system neurons. Hoover CL, Hilgenberg LG, Smith MA. J Cell Biol. 2003 Jun 9. 161(5):923-32. 10.1083/jcb.200301013 PubMed 12796478.
Backbone
  Vector backbone: pTrcHis2
  Backbone manufacturer: Invitrogen
  Backbone size w/o insert (bp): 4406
  Vector type: Bacterial Expression
Growth in bacteria
  Bacterial resistance: Ampicillin, 100 μg/mL
  Growth temperature: 37°C
  Growth strain: DH5alpha
  Copy number: High Copy
Gene/Insert
  Gene/Insert name: Agrn (alt name: Agrin)
  Species: M. musculus (mouse)
  Insert size (bp): 552
  GenBank ID: NM_021604
  Entrez Gene: Agrn (a.k.a. Agrin, nmf380)
  Tag / fusion protein: myc (C terminal on backbone); His (C terminal on backbone)
  Cloning method: Restriction Enzyme; 5′ cloning site BamHI (not destroyed); 3′ cloning site EcoRI (not destroyed)
  Sequencing primers: 5′ AGAGGTATATATTAATGTATCG; 3′ N/A
Terms and licenses: Academic/Nonprofit Terms; Industry Terms: Not Available to Industry
Depositor comments: Hilgenberg, L. G., Su, H., Gu, H., O'Dowd D, K. & Smith, M. A. (2006) alpha3Na+/K+-ATPase Is a neuronal receptor for agrin. Cell 125, 359-69. The insert one sees when BLASTing the Addgene sequence is a region of alternative splicing that encodes 8 amino acids (ELTNEIPA) that distinguish C-Ag20(8) from C-Ag20(0)
How to cite: C-Ag20(8) was a gift from Martin Smith (Addgene plasmid # 11867 ; http://n2t.net/addgene:11867 ; RRID:Addgene_11867)
