[The description below was written by a language model from this plasmid's Addgene catalogue record.]
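Description:
C-Ag20(8) is a bacterial expression plasmid built on the Invitrogen pTrcHis2 backbone (about 4.4 kb without insert) and carrying a 552 bp fragment of mouse agrin (Agrn). The fragment was cloned between BamHI and EcoRI sites, both of which remain intact, placing it in frame with the backbone-encoded C-terminal myc epitope and polyhistidine tag. The plasmid is maintained at high copy number in E. coli under ampicillin selection. No feature table accompanies the record, so the regulatory elements are not explicitly listed. pTrcHis2 vectors generally drive expression from the IPTG-inducible trc promoter, and the His tag allows purification on metal-affinity resin while the myc tag supports antibody detection.

The name and the associated publication indicate that the insert corresponds to a short fragment from the COOH-terminal domain of agrin, with the "20" presumably referring to a roughly 20 kDa product, though the record does not say this outright. According to the depositor's comments, the "(8)" designation marks the inclusion of an alternatively spliced segment encoding eight amino acids, which is the feature that distinguishes this construct from its sibling C-Ag20(0), which lacks that segment. The pair therefore allows splice isoforms of the agrin C-terminus to be compared directly as recombinant proteins. The cited work concerns signalling by the agrin C-terminal domain through a synaptic receptor on central nervous system neurons, later identified as the alpha3 Na+/K+-ATPase. This suggests the construct's use is production of purified, tagged agrin fragment for application to neurons and for receptor-binding or signalling studies.
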