>Addgene plasmid #11867 | C-Ag20(8) | addgene partial sequence | sequence record 18531 | 11867 with pBAD-rev
CCAGCTGGAGACCGTTTAAACTCAATGATGATGATGATGATGGTCGACGGCGCTATTCAGATCCTCTTCT
GAGATGAGTTTTTGTTCGGGCCCAAGCTTCGAATTCAGAGTGGGGCAGGGTCTTAGCTCTGGTTTGGTGA
CAGCGTCCTCCAGCAGATGCAGCTGGCGATGGCCCACTACCACGTCCCGCAGACAGCCCACAAAACCCGT
GCCATAGGCCTTGGGGAGAGCCTGCCCCACAGGAAGCTTCTGTAGGCCTCCAAGCCACAGGGCTCCATCT
GTGTCCAATTGTGTGGCACCCAGCGGGGAAGAGCCAGTCACAGGGGCTTCATTGCCCACCTGAAGGGAAC
CTTCCCTGTGCTCCCTGTGAGCCCTGACTCGAAGCCAGCGGTTGGTGTTGACCTTCACAGTGGAGCGCAG
CACAACTGGCTGGGAGCCTAGGTCATAGCTCAGTTGTAGGTGCCCATCCACAATGGCCAGAGCCATGTAG
TCTGCACGTTCTCCAACCTTTCCAATCCACAGCACCAGCCCCTGCGTGGCCTCAGTGCGTAAGCTCAGCT
CAAAGTGGTTGCTCTGCAGCGCTTTCTCAGCTGGGATCTCATTGGTCAGCTCGCTCTCAGTCACAGCATT
GAGGTACTCGATGTAGGTCCGAGGATCCATGGTTTATTCCTCCTTATTTAATCGATACATTAATATATAC
CTCTTTAATTTTTAATAATAAAGTTAATCGATAA
