>Addgene plasmid #11867 | C-Ag20(8) | addgene partial sequence | sequence record 18532 | 11867 with M13_pUC_rev
GGCACTGCTCTTTAACAATTTATCNNACAATCTGTGTGGGCACTCGACCGGAATTATCGATTAACTTTAT
TATTAAAAATTAAAGAGGTATATATTAATGTATCGATTAAATAAGGAGGAATAAACCATGGATCCTCGGA
CCTACATCGAGTACCTCAATGCTGTGACTGAGAGCGAGCTGACCAATGAGATCCCAGCTGAGAAAGCGCT
GCAGAGCAACCACTTTGAGCTGAGCTTACGCACTGAGGCCACGCAGGGGCTGGTGCTGTGGATTGGAAAG
GTTGGAGAACGTGCAGACTACATGGCTCTGGCCATTGTGGATGGGCACCTACAACTGAGCTATGACCTAG
GCTCCCAGCCAGTTGTGCTGCGCTCCACTGTGAAGGTCAACACCAACCGCTGGCTTCGAGTCAGGGCTCA
CAGGGAGCACAGGGAAGGTTCCCTTCAGGTGGGCAATGAAGCCCCTGTGACTGGCTCTTCCCCGCTGGGT
GCCACACAATTGGACACAGATGGAGCCCTGTGGCTTGGAGGCCTACAGAAGCTTCCTGTGGGGCAGGCTC
TCCCCAAGGCCTATGGCACGGGTTTTGTGGGCTGTCTGCGGGACGTGGTAGTGGGCCATCGCCAGCTGCA
TCTGCTG
